>Addgene plasmid #110256 | KALRN (KALRNA-c001) | addgene full sequence | sequence record 212334 | Addgene NGS Result
TAATACGACTCACTATAGGGGAATTGTGAGCGGATAACAATTCCCCTCTAGAAATAATTTTGTTTAACTT
TAAGAAGGAGATATACATATGCACCATCATCATCATCATCATCATCATCATTCTTCTGGTGTAGATCTGG
GTACCGAGAACCTGTACTTCCAA
[546 nt withheld, positions 164-709]
TGACAGTAAAGGTGGATACGGATCCGAATTCGAGCTCCGTCGACAAGCTTGCGGCCGCACTCGAGCACCA
CCACCACCACCACTGAGATCCGGCTGCTAACAAAGCCCGAAAGGAAGCTGAGTTGGCTGCTGCCACCGCT
GAGCAATAACTAGCATAACCCCTTGGGGCCTCTAAACGGGTCTTGAGGGGTTTTTTGCTGAAAGGAGGAA
CTATATCCGGATTGGCGAATGGG
[124 nt withheld, positions 943-1066]
C
[91 nt withheld, positions 1068-1158]
A
[49 nt withheld, positions 1160-1208]
CCTTTGACGTTGGAGTCCACGTTCTTT
[37 nt withheld, positions 1236-1272]
ACCCTATCTCGGTCTATTCTTTTGATTTATAAGGGATTTTGCCGATTTCGGCCTATTGGTTAAAAAATGA
GCTGATTTAACAAAAATTTAACGCGAATTTTAACAAAATATTAACGCTTACAATTTAGGTGGCACTTTTC
GGGGAAATGTGCGCGGAACCCCTATTTGTTTATTTTTCTAAATACATTCAAATATGTATCCGCTCATGAA
TTAATTCTTAGAAAAACTCATCGAGCATCAAATGAAACTGCAATTTATTCATATCAGGATTATCAATACC
ATATTTTTGAAAAAGCCGTTTCTGTAATGAAGGAGAAAACTCACCGAGGCAGTTCCATAGGATGGCAAGA
TCCTGGTATCGGTCTGCGATTCCGACTCGTCCAACATCAATACAACCTATTAATTTCCCCTCGTCAAAAA
TAAGGTTATCAAGTGAGAAATCACCATGAGTGACGACTGAATCCGGTGAGAATGGCAAAAGTTTATGCAT
TTCTTTCCAGACTTGTTCAACAGGCCAGCCATTACGCTCGTCATCAAAATCACTCGCATCAACCAAACCG
TTATTCATTCGTGATTGCGCCTGAGCGAGACGAAATACGCGATCGCTGTTAAAAGGACAATTACAAACAG
GAATCGAATGCAACCGGCGCAGGAACACTGCCAGCGCATCAACAATATTTTCACCTGAATCAGGATATTC
TTCTAATACCTGGAATGCTGTTTTCCCGGGGATCGCAGTGGTGAGTAACCATGCATCATCAGGAGTACGG
ATAAAATGCTTGATGGTCGGAAGAGGCATAAATTCCGTCAGCCAGTTTAGTCTGACCATCTCATCTGTAA
CATCATTGGCAACGCTACCTTTGCCATGTTTCAGAAACAACTCTGGCGCATCGGGCTTCCCATACAATCG
ATAGATTGTCGCACCTGATTGCCCGACATTATCGCGAGCCCATTTATACCCATATAAATCAGCATCCATG
TTGGAATTTAATCGCGGCCTAGAGCAAGACGTTTCCCGTTGAATATGGCTCATAACACCCCTTGTATTAC
TGTTTATGTAAGCAGACAGTTTTATTGTTCATGACCAAAATCCCTTAACGTGAGTTTTCGTTCCACTGAG
CGTCAGACCCCGTAGAAAAGATCAAAGGATCTTCTTGAGATCCTTTTTTTCTGCGCGTAATCTGCTGCTT
GCAAACAAAAAAACCACCGCTACCAGCGGTGGTTTGTTTGCCGGATCAAGAGCTACCAACTCTTTTTCCG
AAGGTAACTGGCTTCAGCAGAGCGCAGATACCAAATACTGTCCTTCTAGTGTAGCCGTAGTTAGGCCACC
ACTTCAAGAACTCTGTAGCACCGCCTACATACCTCGCTCTGCTAATCCTGTTACCAGTGGCTGCTGCCAG
TGGCGATAAGTCGTGTCTTACCGGGTTGGACTCAAGACGATAGTTACCGGATAAGGCGCAGCGGTCGGGC
TGAACGGGGGGTTCGTGCACACAGCCCAGCTTGGAGCGAACGACCTACACCGAACTGAGATACCTACAGC
GTGAGCTATGAGAAAGCGCCACGCTTCCCGAAGGGAGAAAGGCGGACAGGTATCCGGTAAGCGGCAGGGT
CGGAACAGGAGAGCGCACGAGGGAGCTTCCAGGGGGAAACGCCTGGTATCTTTATAGTCCTGTCGGGTTT
CGCCACCTCTGACTTGAGCGTCGATTTTTGTGATGCTCGTCAGGGGGGCGGAGCCTATGGAAAAACGCCA
GCAACGCGGCCTTTTTACGGTTCCTGGCCTTTTGCTGGCCTTTTGCTCACATGTTCTTTCCTGCGTTATC
CCCTGATTCTGTGGATAACCGTATTACCGCCTTTGAGTGAGCTGATACCGCTCGCCGCAGCCGAACGACC
GAGCGCAGCGAGTCAGTGAGCGAGGAAGCGGAAGAGCGCCTGATGCGGTATTTTCTCCTTACGCATCTGT
GCGGTATTTCACACCGCAATGGTGCACTCTCAGTACAATCTGCTCTGATGCCGCATAGTTAAGCCAGTAT
ACACTCCGCTATCGCTACGTGACTGGGTCATGGCTGCGCCCCGACACCCGCCAACACCCGCTGACGCGCC
CTGACGGGCTTGTCTGCTCCCGGCATCCGCTTACAGACAAGCTGTGACCGTCTCCGGGAGCTGCATGTGT
CAGAGGTTTTCACCGTCATCACCGAAACGCGCGAGGCAGCTGCGGTAAAGCTCATCAGCGTGGTCGTGAA
GCGATTCACAGATGTCTGCCTGTTCATCCGCGTCCAGCTCGTTGAGTTTCTCCAGAAGCGTTAATGTCTG
GCTTCTGATAAAGCGGGCCATGTTAAGGGCGGTTTTTTCCTGTTTGGTCACTGATGCCTCCGTGTAAGGG
GGATTTCTGTTCATGGGGGTAATGATACCGATGAAACGAGAGAGGATGCTCACGATACGGGTTACTGATG
ATGAACATGCCCGGTTACTGGAACGTTGTGAGGGTAAACAACTGGCGGTATGGATGCGGCGGGACCAGAG
AAAAATCACTCAGGGTCAATGCCAGCGCTTCGTTAATACAGATGTAGGTGTTCCACAGGGTAGCCAGCAG
CATCCTGCGATGCAGATCCGGAACATAATGGTGCAGGGCGCTGACTTCCGCGTTTCCAGACTTTACGAAA
CACGGAAACCGAAGACCATTCATGTTGTTGCTCAGGTCGCAGACGTTTTGCAGCAGCAGTCGCTTCACGT
TCGCTCGCGTATCGGTGATTCATTCTGCTAACCAGTAAGGCAACCCCGCCAGCCTAGCCGGGTCCTCAAC
GACAGGAGCACGATCATGCGCACCCGTGGGGCCGCCATGCCGGCGATAATGGCCTGCTTCTCGCCGAAAC
GTTTGGTGGCGGGACCAGTGACGAAGGCTTGAGCGAGGGCGTGCAAGATTCCGAATACCGCAAGCGACAG
GCCGATCATCGTCGCGCTCCAGCGAAAGCGGTCCTCGCCGAAAATGACCCAGAGCGCTGCCGGCACCTGT
CCTACGAGTTGCATGATAAAGAAGACAGTCATAAGTGCGGCGACGATAGTCATGCCCCGCGCCCACCGGA
AGGAGCTGACTGGGTTGAAGGCTCTCAAGGGCATCGGTCGAGATCCCGGTGCCTAATGAGTGAGCTAACT
TACATTAATTGCGTTGCGCTCACTGCCCGCTTTCCAGTCGGGAAACCTGTCGTGCCAGCTGCATTAATGA
ATCGGCCAACGCGCGGGGAGAGGCGGTTTGCGTATTGGGCGCCAGGGTGGTTTTTCTTTTCACCAGTGAG
ACGGGCAACAGCTGATTGCCCTTCACCGCCTGGCCCTGAGAGAGTTGCAGCAAGCGGTCCACGCTGGTTT
GCCCCAGCAGGCGAAAATCCTGTTTGATGGTGGTTAACGGCGGGATATAACATGAGCTGTCTTCGGTATC
GTCGTATCCCACTACCGAGATATCCGCACCAACGCGCAGCCCGGACTCGGTAATGGCGCGCATTGCGCCC
AGCGCCATCTGATCGTTGGCAACCAGCATCGCAGTGGGAACGATGCCCTCATTCAGCATTTGCATGGTTT
GTTGAAAACCGGACATGGCACTCCAGTCGCCTTCCCGTTCCGCTATCGGCTGAATTTGATTGCGAGTGAG
ATATTTATGCCAGCCAGCCAGACGCAGACGCGCCGAGACAGAACTTAATGGGCCCGCTAACAGCGCGATT
TGCTGGTGACCCAATGCGACCAGATGCTCCACGCCCAGTCGCGTACCGTCTTCATGGGAGAAAATAATAC
TGTTGATGGGTGTCTGGTCAGAGACATCAAGAAATAACGCCGGAACATTAGTGCAGGCAGCTTCCACAGC
AATGGCATCCTGGTCATCCAGCGGATAGTTAATGATCAGCCCACTGACGCGTTGCGCGAGAAGATTGTGC
ACCGCCGCTTTACAGGCTTCGACGCCGCTTCGTTCTACCATCGACACCACCACGCTGGCACCCAGTTGAT
CGGCGCGAGATTTAATCGCCGCGACAATTTGCGACGGCGCGTGCAGGGCCAGACTGGAGGTGGCAACGCC
AATCAGCAACGACTGTTTGCCCGCCAGTTGTTGTGCCACGCGGTTGGGAATGTAATTCAGCTCCGCCATC
GCCGCTTCCACTTTTTCCCGCGTTTTCGCAGAAACGTGGCTGGCCTGGTTCACCACGCGGGAAACGGTCT
GATAAGAGACACCGGCATACTCTGCGACATCGTATAACGTTACTGGTTTCACATTCACCACCCTGAATTG
ACTCTCTTCCGGGCGCTATCATGCCATACCGCGAAAGGTTTTGCGCCATTCGATGGTGTCCGGGATCTCG
ACGCTCTCCCTTATGCGACTCCTGCATTAGGAAGCAGCCCAGTAGTAGGTTGAGGCCGTTGAGCACCGCC
GCCGCAAGGAATGGTGCATGCAAGGAGATGGCGCCCAACAGTCCCCCGGCCACGGGGCCTGCCACCATAC
CCACGCCGAAACAAGCGCTCATGAGCCCGAAGTGGCGAGCCCGATCTTCCCCATCGGTGATGTCGGCGAT
ATAGGCGCCAGCAACCGCACCTGTGGCGCCGGTGATGCCGGCCACGATGCGTCCGGCGTAGAGGATCGAG
ATCTCGATCCCGCGAAAT
Features (pLannotate 1.2.2; 20 found; start..end, strand, type, name):
      1..19      +  promoter       T7 promoter: promoter for bacteriophage T7 RNA polymerase
     20..44      +  protein_bind   lac operator: The lac repressor binds to the lac operator to inhibit transcription in E. coli. This inhibition can be relieved by adding lactose or isopropyl-β-D-thiogalactopyranoside (IPTG). lac repressor encoded by lacI
     59..81      +  RBS            RBS: efficient ribosome binding site from bacteriophage T7 gene 10 (Olins and Rangwala, 1989)
     95..112     +  CDS            capTEV™ (fragment): composite tag for in vivo biotinylation, TEV protease cleavage, and 6xHis tagging
    161..709     +  CDS            Kalrn (fragment) (sequence partly withheld): KALRN_RAT - Also known as Duo, Hapip. Experimental evidence at protein level: Swiss-Prot protein existence level 1. Promotes the exchange of GDP by GTP. Activates specific Rho GTPase family members, thereby inducing various signaling mechanisms that regulate neuronal shape, growth, and plasticity, through their effects on the actin cytoskeleton. Induces lamellipodia independent of its GEF activity. Isoforms 1 and 7 are necessary for neuronal development and axonal outgrowth. Isoform 6 is required for dendritic spine formation. From Rattus norvegicus (Rat).
    775..792     +  CDS            9xHis (fragment): 9xHis affinity tag
    802..851     +  CDS            SET1 (fragment): solubility-enhancement tag derived from T7 phage gene 10B
    859..906     +  terminator     T7 terminator: transcription terminator for bacteriophage T7 RNA polymerase
    943..1371    +  rep_origin     f1 ori (sequence partly withheld): f1 bacteriophage origin of replication; arrow indicates direction of (+) strand synthesis
   1424..1481    +  promoter       AmpR promoter (fragment): bla
   1490..2305    -  CDS            KanR: aminoglycoside phosphotransferase; aph(3')-Ia; confers resistance to kanamycin in bacteria or G418 (Geneticin®) in eukaryotes
   2427..3015    +  rep_origin     ori: high-copy-number ColE1/pMB1/pBR322/pUC origin of replication
   3201..3340    -  misc_feature   bom: basis of mobility region from pBR322
   3442..3633    -  CDS            rop: Rop protein, which maintains plasmids at low copy number; rop
   3650..4030    +  CDS            YPB1_ECOLX: Protein predicted: Swiss-Prot protein existence level 4. From Escherichia coli.
   4102..4393    -  CDS            TcR (fragment): tetracycline efflux protein; tet; confers resistance to tetracycline
   4408..4429    -  protein_bind   CAP binding site: CAP binding activates transcription in the presence of cAMP. E. coli catabolite activator protein
   4442..5524    -  CDS            lacI: lac repressor; lacI; The lac repressor binds to the lac operator to inhibit transcription in E. coli. This inhibition can be relieved by adding lactose or isopropyl-β-D-thiogalactopyranoside (IPTG).
   5525..5602    -  promoter       lacI promoter: lacI
   5610..5889    -  CDS            TcR (fragment): tetracycline efflux protein; tet; confers resistance to tetracycline
