[The description below was written by a language model from this plasmid's Addgene catalogue record and pLannotate feature annotations shown in this document.]
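Description:
KALRN (KALRNA-c001) is a bacterial expression plasmid built on the pNIC28-10His backbone, a pET-style T7 vector, made to produce a fragment of human kalirin (KALRN, a Rho-family guanine nucleotide exchange factor) for structure determination. The record notes that the insert may not be the full open reading frame. This fits the feature table, where the kalirin-matching coding region spans only about 550 nt of the 5.9 kb plasmid. The annotation tool matched this region to the rat orthologue, but the catalogue gives the species as human. The insert was introduced by ligation-independent cloning and carries an N-terminal His10 tag followed by a TEV protease site, so the protein can be purified by metal affinity and the tag then removed. The short "capTEV" hit upstream of the insert probably reflects this His/TEV leader. The small His-tag and T7 gene 10 fragments annotated downstream of the insert look like vector remnants, and the record does not say whether they are translated.

Expression is driven by a T7 promoter with an adjacent lac operator and the T7 gene 10 ribosome binding site, and it ends at a T7 terminator. A plasmid-borne lacI gene supplies repressor, so transcription is IPTG-inducible in hosts that carry T7 RNA polymerase, and the depositor recommends a BL21(DE3) derivative. The plasmid is selected with kanamycin (aph(3')-Ia). It replicates from a pBR322-type origin accompanied by rop and bom, consistent with its low-copy listing, and it also contains an f1 origin. The tetracycline-resistance fragments are non-functional backbone remnants. According to the depositor comments, protein from this construct was crystallised in complex with a RAC1 construct, yielding a deposited PDB structure.
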