Addgene plasmid #110256: KALRN (KALRNA-c001)
Purpose: Bacterial expression for structure determination; may not be full ORF
Depositing lab: Nicola Burgess-Brown. Depositing organization: University of Oxford.
Backbone
  Vector backbone: pNIC28-10His
  Vector type: Bacterial Expression
Growth in bacteria
  Bacterial resistance: Kanamycin, 50 μg/mL
  Growth temperature: 37°C
  Growth strain: DH5alpha
  Copy number: Low Copy
Gene/Insert
  Gene/Insert name: KALRN
  Species: H. sapiens (human)
  Entrez Gene: KALRN (a.k.a. ARHGEF24, CHD5, CHDS5, DUET, DUO, HAPIP, KALNC2, TRAD)
  Tag / fusion protein: His10-TEV (N terminal on insert)
  Cloning method: Ligation Independent Cloning
  Sequencing primers: 5′ T7; 3′ T7-term
Terms and licenses: Academic/Nonprofit Terms; Industry Terms: Not Available to Industry
Depositor comments: Use BL21 (DE3) Star for expression. PDB structure is a complex of (KALRNA-c001 & RAC1A-c007). 5o33: https://www.thesgc.org/structures/5o33.
How to cite: KALRN (KALRNA-c001) was a gift from Nicola Burgess-Brown (Addgene plasmid # 110256 ; http://n2t.net/addgene:110256 ; RRID:Addgene_110256)
