>Addgene plasmid #110256 | KALRN (KALRNA-c001) | depositor partial sequence | sequence record 207530 | Insert Sequence
ATGCACCATCATCATCATCATCATCATCATCATTCTTCTGGTGTAGATCTGGGTACCGAGAACCTGTACT
TCCAA
[546 nt withheld, positions 76-621]
TGACAGTAAAGGTGGATACGGATCCGAA
